>Addgene plasmid #197759 | pMC-9-35S-11 | addgene full sequence | sequence record 391203 | Addgene NGS Result
GTCAGTGAGCGAGGAAGCGGAAGAGCGCCCAATACGCAAACCGCCTCTCCCCGCGCGTTGGCCGATTCAT
TAATCACTCTGTGGTCTCAGCTTCTCGAGTTTCTCCATAATAATGTGTGAGTAGTTCCCAGATAAGGGAA
TTAGGGTTCCTATAGGGTTTCGCTCATGTGTTGAGCATATAAGAAACCCTTAGTATGTATTTGTATTTGT
AAAATACTTCTATCAATAAAATTTCTAATTCCTAAAACCAAAATCCAGTACTAAAATCCAGATCCCCCGA
ATTACGCTTGAGACCACGAAGTGGCTCTTCAGTGGACGAAAGGGCCTCGTGATACGCCTATTTTTATAGG
TTAATGTCATGATAATAATGGTTTCTTAGACGTCAGGTGGCACTTTTCGGGGAAATGTGCGCGGAACCCC
TATTTGTTTATTTTTCTAAATACATTCAAATATGTATCCGCTCATGAGACAATAACCCTGATAAATGCTT
CAATAATATTGAAAAAGGAAGAGTATGCGCTCACGCAACTGGTCCAGAACCTTGACCGAACGCAGCGGTG
GTAACGGCGCAGTGGCGGTTTTCATGGCTTGTTATGACTGTTTTTTTTTGGGGTACAGTCTATGCCTCGG
GCATCCAAGCAGCAAGCGCGTTACGCCGTGGGTCGATGTTTGATGTTATGGAGCAGCAACGATGTTACGC
AGCAGGGCAGTCGCCCTAAAACAAAGTTAAACATCATGAGGGAAGCGGTGATCGCCGAAGTATCGACTCA
ACTATCAGAGGTAGTTGGCGTCATCGAGCGCCATCTCGAACCGACGTTGCTGGCCGTACATTTGTACGGC
TCCGCAGTGGATGGCGGCCTGAAGCCACACAGCGATATTGATTTGCTGGTTACGGTGACCGTAAGGCTTG
ATGAAACAACGCGGCGAGCTTTGATCAACGACCTTTTGGAAACTTCGGCTTCCCCTGGAGAGAGCGAGAT
TCTCCGCGCTGTAGAAGTCACCATTGTTGTGCACGACGACATCATTCCGTGGCGTTATCCAGCTAAGCGC
GAACTGCAATTTGGAGAATGGCAGCGCAATGACATTCTTGCAGGTATCTTCGAGCCAGCCACGATCGACA
TTGATCTGGCTATCTTGCTGACAAAAGCAAGAGAACATAGCGTTGCCTTGGTAGGTCCAGCGGCGGAGGA
ACTCTTTGATCCGGTTCCTGAACAGGATCTATTTGAGGCGCTAAATGAAACCTTAACGCTATGGAACTCG
CCGCCCGACTGGGCTGGCGATGAGCGAAATGTAGTGCTTACGTTGTCCCGCATTTGGTACAGCGCAGTAA
CCGGCAAAATCGCGCCGAAGGATGTCGCTGCCGACTGGGCAATGGAGCGCCTGCCGGCCCAGTATCAGCC
CGTCATACTTGAAGCTAGACAGGCTTATCTTGGACAAGAAGAAGATCGCTTGGCCTCGCGCGCAGATCAG
TTGGAAGAATTTGTCCATTACGTAAAAGGCGAGATCACCAAGGTAGTCGGCAAATAACTGTCAGACCAAG
TTTACTCATATATACTTTAGATTGATTTAAAACTTCATTTTTAATTTAAAAGGATCTAGGTGAAGATCCT
TTTTGATAATCTCATGACCAAAATCCCTTAACGTGAGTTTTCGTTCCACTGAGCGTCAGACCCCGTAGAA
AAGATCAAAGGATCTTCTTGAGATCCTTTTTTTCTGCGCGTAATCTGCTGCTTGCAAACAAAAAAACCAC
CGCTACCAGCGGTGGTTTGTTTGCCGGATCAAGAGCTACCAACTCTTTTTCCGAAGGTAACTGGCTTCAG
CAGAGCGCAGATACCAAATACTGTTCTTCTAGTGTAGCCGTAGTTAGGCCACCACTTCAAGAACTCTGTA
GCACCGCCTACATACCTCGCTCTGCTAATCCTGTTACCAGTGGCTGCTGCCAGTGGCGATAAGTCGTGTC
TTACCGGGTTGGACTCAAGACGATAGTTACCGGATAAGGCGCAGCGGTCGGGCTGAACGGGGGGTTCGTG
CACACAGCCCAGCTTGGAGCGAACGACCTACACCGAACTGAGATACCTACAGCGTGAGCTATGAGAAAGC
GCCACGCTTCCCGAAGGGAGAAAGGCGGACAGGTATCCGGTAAGCGGCAGGGTCGGAACAGGAGAGCGCA
CGAGGGAGCTTCCAGGGGGAAACGCCTGGTATCTTTATAGTCCTGTCGGGTTTCGCCACCTCTGACTTGA
GCGTCGATTTTTGTGATGCTCGTCAGGGGGGCGGAGCCTATGGAAAAACGCCAGCAACGCGGCCTTTTTA
CGGTTCCTGGCCTTTTGCTGGCCTTTTGCTCACATGTTCTTTCCTGCGTTATCCCCTGATTCTGTGGATA
ACCGTATTACCGCCTTTGAGTGAGCTGATACCGCTCGCCGCAGCCGAACGACCGAGCGCAGCGA
Features (pLannotate 1.2.2; 8 found; start..end, strand, type, name):
      1..23      +  rep_origin     RSF ori (fragment): Plasmids containing the RSF 1030 origin of replication can be propagated in E. coli cells that contain additional plasmids with compatible origins.
     25..74      +  CDS            lacI (fragment): lac repressor; lacI; The lac repressor binds to the lac operator to inhibit transcription in E. coli. This inhibition can be relieved by adding lactose or isopropyl-β-D-thiogalactopyranoside (IPTG).
    100..274     +  polyA_signal   CaMV poly(A) signal: cauliflower mosaic virus polyadenylation signal
    410..514     +  promoter       AmpR promoter: bla
    505..585     -  CDS            int (fragment): INT2_ECOLX - Protein inferred from homology: Swiss-Prot protein existence level 3. Putative integrase believed to be involved in the insertion of antibiotic resistance genes into plasmids and transposons. From Escherichia coli.
    673..729     +  CDS            GmR (fragment): gentamycin acetyltransferase; aacC1; confers resistance to gentamycin
    736..1524    +  CDS            aadA: S3AD_ECOLX - Experimental evidence at protein level: Swiss-Prot protein existence level 1. Mediates bacterial resistance to the antibiotics streptomycin and spectinomycin. From Escherichia coli.
   1698..2286    +  rep_origin     ori: high-copy-number ColE1/pMB1/pBR322/pUC origin of replication
