[The description below was written by a language model from this plasmid's Addgene catalogue record and pLannotate feature annotations shown in this document.]
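Description:
pMC-9-35S-11 is a small (about 2.4 kb) Level 0 part plasmid from a Phytobrick/MoClo modular cloning toolkit for plant genome engineering. It is derived from the self-made acceptor pMC-9-ccdB-11, whose name suggests that a ccdB counter-selection cassette originally occupied the cloning position and was replaced by the part. The "9" and "11" in the name presumably denote the toolkit's flanking assembly positions, although the record does not define them or identify the cloning sites used. The plasmid is maintained in E. coli at high copy from a ColE1/pUC-type origin. Selection is with spectinomycin through an aadA (streptomycin/spectinomycin adenylyltransferase) gene, which lies downstream of an annotated AmpR (bla) promoter.

The payload is the cauliflower mosaic virus 35S terminator, listed as a 191 bp insert and annotated in the sequence as the CaMV poly(A) signal. This element directs transcript cleavage and polyadenylation in plant cells and is a widely used 3′ regulatory region for plant transgenes. The plasmid carries no promoter, coding sequence or reporter for plant expression, so although it is catalogued as a plant expression vector it is a parts donor rather than a functional expression construct. Its typical use is as the terminator module combined with promoter and coding-sequence parts in hierarchical MoClo-style assembly to build complete transcriptional units for higher-level plant transformation vectors. The remaining annotations are short fragments of an RSF origin, lacI, an integrase and a gentamicin resistance gene. These appear to be non-functional remnants or partial homology matches, probably from the resistance cassette's origin and the backbone's construction.
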