Addgene plasmid #197759: pMC-9-35S-11
Purpose: Phytobrick (MoClo) Level 0 Part
Depositing lab: Daniel Voytas. Depositing organization: University of Minnesota. Publication: An extensible vector toolkit and parts library for advanced engineering of plant genomes. Chamness JC, Kumar J, Cruz AJ, Rhuby E, Holum MJ, Cody JP, Tibebu R, Gamo ME, Starker CG, Zhang F, Voytas DF. Plant Genome. 2023 Mar 9:e20312. doi: 10.1002/tpg2.20312. PubMed 36896468.
Backbone
  Vector backbone: pMC-9-ccdB-11
  Backbone manufacturer: Self-made
  Vector type: Plant Expression
Growth in bacteria
  Bacterial resistance: Spectinomycin, 50 μg/mL
  Growth temperature: 37°C
  Growth strain: DH5alpha
  Copy number: High Copy
Gene/Insert
  Gene/Insert name: 35S terminator
  Species: Cauliflower mosaic virus
  Insert size (bp): 191
  Cloning method: Restriction Enzyme; 5′ cloning site Unknown (unknown if destroyed)
Terms and licenses: Academic/Nonprofit Terms; Industry Terms: Not Available to Industry
Depositor comments: Please visit https://doi.org/10.1101/2022.10.15.511792 for bioRxiv preprint.
How to cite: pMC-9-35S-11 was a gift from Daniel Voytas (Addgene plasmid # 197759 ; http://n2t.net/addgene:197759 ; RRID:Addgene_197759)
